>Addgene plasmid #123427 | TRBV6-7 | addgene full sequence | sequence record 244951 | Addgene NGS Result
TCGCGCGTTTCGGTGATGACGGTGAAAACCTCTGACACATGCAGCTCCCGGAGACGGTCACAGCTTGTCT
GTAAGCGGATGCCGGGAGCAGACAAGCCCGTCAGGGCGCGTCAGCGGGTGTTGGCGGGTGTCGGGGCTGG
CTTAACTATGCGGCATCAGAGCAGATTGTACTGAGAGTGCACCATATGCGGTGTGAAATACCGCACAGAT
GCGTAAGGAGAAAATACCGCATCAGGCGCCATTCGCCATTCAGGCTGCGCAACTGTTGGGAAGGGCGATC
GGTGCGGGCCTCTTCGCTATTACGCCAGCTGGCGAAAGGGGGATGTGCTGCAAGGCGATTAAGTTGGGTA
ACGCCAGGGTTTTCCCAGTCACGACGTTGTAAAACGACGGCCAGAGAATTCGAGCTCGGTACCTCGCGAA
TACATCTAGATGGGGATCCACCGGTCGCCACCATGAGCCTCGGGCTCCTGTGCTGTGTGGCCTTTTCTCT
CCTGTGGGCAGGTCCAATGAATGCTGGTGTCACTCAGACCCCAAAATTCCACGTCCTGAAGACAGGACAG
AGCATGACTCTGCTGTGTGCCCAGGATATGAACCATGAATACATGTATCGGTATCGACAAGACCCAGGCA
AGGGGCTGAGGCTGATTTACTACTCAGTTGCTGCTGCTCTCACTGACAAAGGAGAAGTTCCCAATGGCTA
CAATGTCTCCAGATCAAACACAGAGGATTTCCCCCTCAAGCTGGAGTCAGCTGCTCCCTCTCAGACTTCT
GTTTACGAGACCTAAGGTGGTGGTGGTTCTGGTTCTGGTTCTGGTGGTGGTTCTGGTGGTGGTCTCTTGA
CCCTGCCGTGTACCAGCTGAGAGACTCTAAATCCAGTGACAAGTCTGTCTGCCTATTCACCGATTTTGAT
TCTCAAACAAATGTGTCACAAAGTAAGGATTCTGATGTGTATATCACAGACAAAACTGTGCTAGACATGA
GGTCTATGGACTTCAAGAGCAACAGTGCTGTGGCCTGGAGCAACAAATCTGACTTTGCATGTGCAAACGC
CTTCAACAACAGCATTATTCCAGAAGACACCTTCTTCCCCAGCCCAGAAAGTTCCTGTGATGTCAAGCTG
GTCGAGAAAAGCTTTGAAACAGATACGAACCTAAACTTTCAAAACCTGTCAGTGATTGGGTTCCGAATCC
TCCTCCTGAAAGTGGCCGGGTTTAATCTGCTCATGACGCTGCGGCTGTGGTCCAGCTAAAGCGGCCGCGT
CGACAATCAAATCGGATCCCGGGCCCGTCGACTGCAGAGGCCTGCATGCAAGCTTGGTGTAATCATGGTC
ATAGCTGTTTCCTGTGTGAAATTGTTATCCGCTCACAATTCCACACAACATACGAGCCGGAAGCATAAAG
TGTAAAGCCTGGGGTGCCTAATGAGTGAGCTAACTCACATTAATTGCGTTGCGCTCACTGCCCGCTTTCC
AGTCGGGAAACCTGTCGTGCCAGCTGCATTAATGAATCGGCCAACGCGCGGGGAGAGGCGGTTTGCGTAT
TGGGCGCTCTTCCGCTTCCTCGCTCACTGACTCGCTGCGCTCGGTCGTTCGGCTGCGGCGAGCGGTATCA
GCTCACTCAAAGGCGGTAATACGGTTATCCACAGAATCAGGGGATAACGCAGGAAAGAACATGTGAGCAA
AAGGCCAGCAAAAGGCCAGGAACCGTAAAAAGGCCGCGTTGCTGGCGTTTTTCCATAGGCTCCGCCCCCC
TGACGAGCATCACAAAAATCGACGCTCAAGTCAGAGGTGGCGAAACCCGACAGGACTATAAAGATACCAG
GCGTTTCCCCCTGGAAGCTCCCTCGTGCGCTCTCCTGTTCCGACCCTGCCGCTTACCGGATACCTGTCCG
CCTTTCTCCCTTCGGGAAGCGTGGCGCTTTCTCATAGCTCACGCTGTAGGTATCTCAGTTCGGTGTAGGT
CGTTCGCTCCAAGCTGGGCTGTGTGCACGAACCCCCCGTTCAGCCCGACCGCTGCGCCTTATCCGGTAAC
TATCGTCTTGAGTCCAACCCGGTAAGACACGACTTATCGCCACTGGCAGCAGCCACTGGTAACAGGATTA
GCAGAGCGAGGTATGTAGGCGGTGCTACAGAGTTCTTGAAGTGGTGGCCTAACTACGGCTACACTAGAAG
AACAGTATTTGGTATCTGCGCTCTGCTGAAGCCAGTTACCTTCGGAAAAAGAGTTGGTAGCTCTTGATCC
GGCAAACAAACCACCGCTGGTAGCGGTGGTTTTTTTGTTTGCAAGCAGCAGATTACGCGCAGAAAAAAAG
GATCTCAAGAAGATCCTTTGATCTTTTCTACGGGGTCTGACGCTCAGTGGAACGAAAACTCACGTTAAGG
GATTTTGGTCATGAGATTATCAAAAAGGATCTTCACCTAGATCCTTTTAAATTAAAAATGAAGTTTTAAA
TCAAGCCCAATCTGAATAATGTTACAACCAATTAACCAATTCTGATTAGAAAAACTCATCGAGCATCAAA
TGAAACTGCAATTTATTCATATCAGGATTATCAATACCATATTTTTGAAAAAGCCGTTTCTGTAATGAAG
GAGAAAACTCACCGAGGCAGTTCCATAGGATGGCAAGATCCTGGTATCGGTCTGCGATTCCGACTCGTCC
AACATCAATACAACCTATTAATTTCCCCTCGTCAAAAATAAGGTTATCAAGTGAGAAATCACCATGAGTG
ACGACTGAATCCGGTGAGAATGGCAAAAGTTTATGCATTTCTTTCCAGACTTGTTCAACAGGCCAGCCAT
TACGCTCGTCATCAAAATCACTCGCATCAACCAAACCGTTATTCATTCGTGATTGCGCCTGAGCGAGACG
AAATACGCGATCGCTGTTAAAAGGACAATTACAAACAGGAATCGAATGCAACCGGCGCAGGAACACTGCC
AGCGCATCAACAATATTTTCACCTGAATCAGGATATTCTTCTAATACCTGGAATGCTGTTTTTCCGGGGA
TCGCAGTGGTGAGTAACCATGCATCATCAGGAGTACGGATAAAATGCTTGATGGTCGGAAGAGGCATAAA
TTCCGTCAGCCAGTTTAGTCTGACCATCTCATCTGTAACATCATTGGCAACGCTACCTTTGCCATGTTTC
AGAAACAACTCTGGCGCATCGGGCTTCCCATACAAGCGATAGATTGTCGCACCTGATTGCCCGACATTAT
CGCGAGCCCATTTATACCCATATAAATCAGCATCCATGTTGGAATTTAATCGCGGCCTCGACGTTTCCCG
TTGAATATGGCTCATAACACCCCTTGTATTACTGTTTATGTAAGCAGACAGTTTTATTGTTCATGATGAT
ATATTTTTATCTTGTGCAATGTAACATCAGAGATTTTGAGACACGGGCCAGAGCTGCA
Features (pLannotate 1.2.2; 11 found; start..end, strand, type, name):
    137..236     +  misc_feature   bom (fragment): basis of mobility region from pBR322
    242..399     -  CDS            lacZα (fragment): LacZα fragment of β-galactosidase; lacZ fragment
    453..776     +  CDS            TRBV6-7 (fragment): TVB67_HUMAN - Experimental evidence at protein level: Swiss-Prot protein existence level 1. Probable non-functional open reading frame (ORF) of V region of the variable domain of T cell receptor (TR) beta chain (PubMed:24600447). Non-functional ORF generally cannot participate to the synthesis of a productive T cell receptor (TR) chain due to altered V-(D)-J or switch recombination and/or splicing site (at mRNA level) and/or conserved amino acid change (protein level) (PubMed:9619395). Alpha-beta T cell receptors are antigen specific receptors which are essential to the immune response and are
    839..1246    +  CDS            TRAC: TRAC_HUMAN - Also known as TCRA. Experimental evidence at protein level: Swiss-Prot protein existence level 1. Constant region of T cell receptor (TR) alpha chain (PubMed:24600447). Alpha-beta T cell receptors are antigen specific receptors which are essential to the immune response and are present on the cell surface of T lymphocytes. Recognize peptide-major histocompatibility (MH) (pMH) complexes that are displayed by antigen presenting cells (APC), a prerequisite for efficient T cell adaptive immunity against pathogens (PubMed:25493333). Binding of alpha-beta TR to pMH complex initiates TR-
   1352..1368    -  protein_bind   lac operator: The lac repressor binds to the lac operator to inhibit transcription in E. coli. This inhibition can be relieved by adding lactose or isopropyl-β-D-thiogalactopyranoside (IPTG). lac repressor encoded by lacI
   1376..1406    -  promoter       lac promoter: promoter for the E. coli lac operon
   1421..1442    -  protein_bind   CAP binding site: CAP binding activates transcription in the presence of cAMP. E. coli catabolite activator protein
   1455..1547    -  CDS            lacI (fragment): lac repressor; lacI; The lac repressor binds to the lac operator to inhibit transcription in E. coli. This inhibition can be relieved by adding lactose or isopropyl-β-D-thiogalactopyranoside (IPTG).
   1730..2318    -  rep_origin     ori: high-copy-number ColE1/pMB1/pBR322/pUC origin of replication
   2496..3305    -  CDS            KanR: aminoglycoside phosphotransferase; aph(3')-Ia; confers resistance to kanamycin in bacteria or G418 (Geneticin®) in eukaryotes
   3412..35      +  CDS            rop (fragment) (across the origin): Rop protein, which maintains plasmids at low copy number; rop
