[The description below was written by a language model from this plasmid's Addgene catalogue record and pLannotate feature annotations shown in this document.]
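Description:
TRBV6-7 is a small (about 3.4 kb) bacterial cloning plasmid built on the pUC57-kanamycin backbone that stores a human T-cell receptor beta-chain variable gene segment as a building block for assembling full-length TCRs. It is propagated in E. coli at high copy from a ColE1/pUC-type origin and selected with kanamycin through an aminoglycoside phosphotransferase (KanR) gene. The remaining backbone annotations are typical pUC remnants: fragments of bom, rop and lacI, and a lac promoter, operator and CAP binding site flanking an interrupted lacZα fragment, which marks the cloning region where the insert sits.

The payload is the wild-type human TRBV6-7 V-region coding sequence, annotated as a partial match of roughly 320 bp. The automated annotation notes that this segment is classed in Swiss-Prot as a probable non-functional open reading frame. Immediately downstream on the same strand, the feature table also detects a roughly 400 bp coding sequence matching the TCR alpha constant region (TRAC). The catalogue entry does not mention this element, so its role is not stated in the record. No eukaryotic promoter, tag or reporter is annotated, and both insert features lie opposite in orientation to the lac promoter. Although it is listed as a bacterial expression vector, the plasmid therefore appears to serve as a storage and donor module rather than an expression construct.

The depositor gives the cloning method as Golden Gate and the purpose as TCR construction. This fits use as one member of a V-segment library from which chosen variable segments are combined with other TCR parts to rebuild receptors for testing antigen specificity and functional avidity.
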