Addgene plasmid #123427: TRBV6-7
Purpose: construction of TCR
Depositing lab: Catherine Wu. Depositing organization: Dana-Farber Cancer Institute. Publication: A cloning and expression system to probe T-cell receptor specificity and assess functional avidity to neoantigens. Hu Z, Anandappa AJ, Sun J, Kim J, Leet DE, Bozym DJ, Chen C, Williams L, Shukla SA, Zhang W, Tabbaa D, Steelman S, Olive O, Livak KJ, Kishi H, Muraguchi A, Guleria I, Stevens J, Lane WJ, Burkhardt UE, Fritsch EF, Neuberg D, Ott PA, Keskin DB, Hacohen N, Wu CJ. Blood. 2018 Nov 1;132(18):1911-1921. doi: 10.1182/blood-2018-04-843763. Epub 2018 Aug 27. PubMed 30150207.
Backbone
  Vector backbone: pUC57-kanamycin
  Vector type: Bacterial Expression
Growth in bacteria
  Bacterial resistance: Kanamycin, 50 μg/mL
  Growth temperature: 37°C
  Growth strain: DH5alpha
  Copy number: High Copy
Gene/Insert
  Gene/Insert name: TRBV6-7
  Species: H. sapiens (human)
  Mutation: WT
  Entrez Gene: TRBV6-7 (a.k.a. TCRBV13S8P, TCRBV6S7, TRBV67)
  Cloning method: Unknown
Terms and licenses: Academic/Nonprofit Terms; Industry Terms: Not Available to Industry
Depositor comments: Cloning Method: Golden Gate.
How to cite: TRBV6-7 was a gift from Catherine Wu (Addgene plasmid # 123427 ; http://n2t.net/addgene:123427 ; RRID:Addgene_123427)
